Addgene plasmid #115118: PXC3 X011_pECIA2
Purpose: Bait vector PXC3 X011_pECIA2 should be used with prey vector PXC3 X011_pECIA14.
Depositing lab: Youssef Belkhadir. Depositing organization: Gregor Mendel Institute of Molecular Plant Biology. Publication: An extracellular network of Arabidopsis leucine-rich repeat receptor kinases. Smakowska-Luzan E, Mott GA, Parys K, Stegmann M, Howton TC, Layeghifard M, Neuhold J, Lehner A, Kong J, Grunwald K, Weinberger N, Satbhai SB, Mayer D, Busch W, Madalinski M, Stolt-Bergner P, Provart NJ, Mukhtar MS, Zipfel C, Desveaux D, Guttman DS, Belkhadir Y. Nature. 2018 Jan 18;553(7688):342-346. doi: 10.1038/nature25184. Epub 2018 Jan 10. PubMed 29320478.
Backbone
  Vector backbone: pECIA2
  Backbone manufacturer: Chris Garcia (Addgene plasmid # 47032)
  Vector type: Insect Expression
Growth in bacteria
  Bacterial resistance: Ampicillin, 100 μg/mL
  Growth temperature: 37°C
  Growth strain: DH5alpha
  Copy number: High Copy
Gene/Insert
  Gene/Insert name: AT2G41820
  Species: A. thaliana (mustard weed)
  Entrez Gene: AT2G41820 (a.k.a. AT2G41820, PXC3, PXY/TDR-correlated 3, T11A7.8, T11A7_8)
  Promoter: Metallothionein (Copper-Inducible)
  Tag / fusion protein: Fc, V5 and hexahistidine tags (C terminal on backbone)
  Cloning method: Ligation Independent Cloning
Terms and licenses: Academic/Nonprofit Terms; Industry Terms: Not Available to Industry
Depositor comments: Plasmid for secreted expression in Drosophila cell culture by induction via CuSO4. Insert is an extracellular domain of indicated LRR-RK, C-terminally tagged with Fc, V5 and hexahistidine tags. Insert Protein Sequence: SDEATLVAINRELGVPGWSSNGTDYCTWVGLKCGVNNSFVEMLDLSGLQLRGNVTLISDLRSLKHLDLSGNNFNGRIPTSFGNLSELEFLDLSLNRFVGAIPVEFGKLRGLRAFNISNNLLVGEIPDELKVLERLEEFQVSGNGLNGSIPHWVGNLSSLRVFTAYENDLVGEIPNGLGLVSELELLNLHSNQLEGKIPKGIFEKGKLKVLVLTQNRLTGELPEAVGICSGLSSIRIGNNELVGVIPRTIGNISGLTYFEADKNNLSGEIVAEFSKCSNLTLLNLAANGFAGTIPTELGQLINLQELILSGNSLFGEIPKSFLGSGNLNKLDLSNNRLNGTIPKELCSMPRLQYLLLDQNSIRGDIPHEIGNCVKLLQLQLGRNYLTGTIPPEIGRMRNLQIALNLSFNHLHGSLPPELGKLDKLVSLDVSNNLLTGSIPPLLKGMMSLIEVNFSNNLLNGPVPVFVPFQKSPNSSFLGNKELCGAPLSSSCGYSEDLDHLRYNHRVS
How to cite: PXC3 X011_pECIA2 was a gift from Youssef Belkhadir (Addgene plasmid # 115118 ; http://n2t.net/addgene:115118 ; RRID:Addgene_115118)
