[The description below was written by a language model from this plasmid's Addgene catalogue record and pLannotate feature annotations shown in this document.]
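Description:
PXC3 X011_pECIA2 is an insect-cell expression plasmid built on the pECIA2 backbone for secreted production of a plant receptor ectodomain in Drosophila cell culture. It is propagated in E. coli as a high-copy plasmid through a ColE1/pUC-type origin and selected with ampicillin via the β-lactamase gene. The remaining bacterial annotations (lac promoter and operator, and fragments of lacZα, lacI, rop and bom) are backbone remnants with no stated role in the construct's function.

The expression cassette is driven by the Drosophila metallothionein promoter, which is induced by adding copper sulfate. Downstream, a Drosophila BiP signal sequence directs the product into the secretory pathway and is fused in frame to the extracellular leucine-rich repeat domain of Arabidopsis thaliana PXC3 (AT2G41820, PXY/TDR-correlated 3), a receptor-like kinase thought to act in vascular tissue development. Only the ectodomain is present, so the transmembrane and kinase regions are absent. The insert, introduced by ligation-independent cloning, continues into a human IgG1 Fc region and then a V5 epitope. The catalogue also lists a C-terminal hexahistidine tag, although the feature table does not annotate it separately. An SV40 polyadenylation signal is annotated downstream of the tags, on the opposite strand.

The record designates this plasmid as the bait vector, to be paired with the corresponding prey construct in pECIA14. The Fc-tagged secreted ectodomain serves as one partner in pairwise tests of extracellular interactions, as used in a study mapping the interaction network among Arabidopsis leucine-rich repeat receptor kinase ectodomains.
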