Features (pLannotate 1.2.2; 18 found; start..end, strand, type, name):
     23..449     +  promoter       MT promoter: Drosophila metallothionein promoter
    467..520     +  sig_peptide    BiP signal sequence: Drosophila BiP signal sequence
    521..2071    +  CDS            PXC3 (fragment): PXC3_ARATH - Experimental evidence at transcript level: Swiss-Prot protein existence level 2. Leucine-rich repeat receptor-like protein kinase that may play a role in vascular tissues development. From Arabidopsis thaliana (Mouse-ear cress).
   1982..2752    +  CDS            IGHG1 (fragment): IGHG1_HUMAN - Experimental evidence at protein level: Swiss-Prot protein existence level 1. Constant region of immunoglobulin heavy chains. Immunoglobulins, also known as antibodies, are membrane-bound or secreted glycoproteins produced by B lymphocytes. In the recognition phase of humoral immunity, the membrane-bound immunoglobulins serve as receptors which, upon binding of a specific antigen, trigger the clonal expansion and differentiation of B lymphocytes into immunoglobulins- secreting plasma cells. Secreted immunoglobulins mediate the effector phase of humoral immunity, which results in
   2771..2812    +  CDS            V5 tag: epitope tag from simian virus 5
   2912..3046    -  polyA_signal   SV40 poly(A) signal: SV40 polyadenylation signal
   3069..3153    -  CDS            large T antigen (fragment): large T antigen from SV40 (simian virus 40)
   3153..3177    +  misc_feature   MCS (fragment): pUC18/19 multiple cloning site
   3214..3230    -  protein_bind   lac operator: The lac repressor binds to the lac operator to inhibit transcription in E. coli. This inhibition can be relieved by adding lactose or isopropyl-β-D-thiogalactopyranoside (IPTG). lac repressor encoded by lacI
   3238..3268    -  promoter       lac promoter: promoter for the E. coli lac operon
   3283..3304    -  protein_bind   CAP binding site: CAP binding activates transcription in the presence of cAMP. E. coli catabolite activator protein
   3317..3409    -  CDS            lacI (fragment): lac repressor; lacI; The lac repressor binds to the lac operator to inhibit transcription in E. coli. This inhibition can be relieved by adding lactose or isopropyl-β-D-thiogalactopyranoside (IPTG).
   3592..4180    -  rep_origin     ori: high-copy-number ColE1/pMB1/pBR322/pUC origin of replication
   4351..5211    -  CDS            AmpR: β-lactamase; bla; confers resistance to ampicillin, carbenicillin, and related antibiotics
   5212..5316    -  promoter       AmpR promoter: bla
   5411..5446    +  CDS            rop (fragment): Rop protein, which maintains plasmids at low copy number; rop
   5548..5647    +  misc_feature   bom (fragment): basis of mobility region from pBR322
   5653..21      -  CDS            lacZα (fragment) (across the origin): LacZα fragment of β-galactosidase; lacZ fragment
>Addgene plasmid #115118 | PXC3 X011_pECIA2 | addgene full sequence | sequence record 298859 | Addgene NGS Result
GTAAAACGACGGCCAGTGAATTAATTCGTTGCAGGACAGGATGTGGTGCCCGATGTGACTAGCTCTTTGC
TGCAGGCCGTCCTATCCTCTGGTTCCGATAAGAGACCCAGAACTCCGGCCCCCCACCGCCCACCGCCACC
CCCATACATATGTGGTACGCAAGTAAGAGTGCCTGCGCATGCCCCATGTGCCCCACCAAGAGCTTTGCAT
CCCATACAAGTCCCCAAAGTGGAGAACCGAACCAATTCTTCGCGGGCAGAACAAAAGCTTCTGCACACGT
CTCCACTCGAATTTGGAGCCGGCCGGCGTGTGCAAAAGAGGTGAATCGAACGAAAGACCCGTGTGTAAAG
CCGCGTTTCCAAAATGTATAAAACCGAGAGCATCTGGCCAATGTGCATCAGTTGTGGTCAGCAGCAAAAT
CAAGTGAATCATCTCAGTGCAACTAAAGGGGGGATCCGATCTCAATATGAAGTTATGCATATTACTGGCC
GTCGTGGCCTTTGTTGGCCTCTCGCTCGGGAGCGATGAAGCCACATTGGTTGCGATTAATAGAGAGCTTG
GAGTTCCAGGATGGAGTAGTAATGGCACTGACTATTGTACTTGGGTTGGGCTTAAGTGTGGTGTCAACAA
CTCTTTTGTTGAAATGCTTGATCTCTCAGGGCTTCAGCTTAGAGGTAATGTTACTCTAATCTCTGACCTC
AGAAGCTTAAAGCATCTAGATCTTTCTGGTAACAACTTCAATGGACGAATTCCTACTTCTTTTGGCAACT
TGTCTGAGCTTGAGTTTCTTGATTTGTCTCTGAATCGTTTTGTTGGAGCGATTCCGGTTGAGTTTGGTAA
GCTTAGAGGGCTTAGAGCATTCAACATTTCTAATAACTTGCTTGTTGGAGAGATACCTGATGAGCTTAAG
GTTCTAGAGAGGTTAGAGGAGTTTCAGGTCTCTGGAAATGGGTTAAATGGTTCTATACCTCACTGGGTAG
GGAATCTGAGCAGTCTCAGGGTGTTTACAGCTTATGAGAATGATTTGGTGGGTGAGATACCGAATGGGTT
AGGTTTGGTTTCTGAGTTGGAATTGTTGAATCTTCACTCAAACCAACTTGAGGGGAAGATTCCAAAAGGG
ATTTTTGAGAAAGGGAAGCTTAAAGTTTTGGTCTTGACACAGAATAGATTGACCGGTGAACTCCCTGAAG
CAGTAGGAATCTGCAGCGGCCTCTCGAGCATTAGAATTGGGAATAACGAGCTTGTGGGAGTCATTCCGAG
GACAATCGGGAACATTAGTGGACTTACTTACTTTGAAGCAGACAAGAACAATCTTTCAGGTGAGATTGTT
GCAGAGTTCTCCAAGTGTTCTAATCTCACTCTGCTGAATCTGGCAGCTAATGGGTTCGCTGGAACCATTC
CAACAGAGCTTGGTCAGCTCATTAATCTTCAAGAACTGATTCTCTCAGGTAATAGTCTCTTTGGGGAGAT
CCCTAAGTCGTTTCTTGGAAGTGGAAACCTAAACAAGCTTGATTTGAGTAACAACAGACTCAACGGAACC
ATCCCAAAGGAACTCTGCAGCATGCCAAGGCTACAGTATTTACTTCTTGATCAAAATTCCATAAGAGGAG
ACATACCTCATGAGATTGGAAACTGTGTGAAGCTACTTCAGCTCCAACTGGGTCGAAATTACTTGACGGG
AACCATTCCTCCTGAGATTGGTCGCATGAGGAATTTGCAGATAGCACTCAACTTAAGTTTCAACCATCTT
CATGGATCATTGCCTCCCGAGTTAGGAAAACTCGACAAGCTCGTGTCATTGGATGTCTCTAACAATTTGC
TCACAGGATCCATACCGCCACTACTAAAAGGTATGATGAGTTTGATCGAGGTTAATTTCTCAAACAACCT
TTTGAATGGTCCAGTGCCAGTCTTTGTTCCCTTTCAAAAGTCTCCAAATTCGAGCTTTTTGGGAAACAAA
GAGCTTTGTGGAGCACCATTGAGCTCTTCTTGTGGATATTCTGAAGATCTTGACCATTTGAGATATAATC
ACAGAGTCTCCCTGGAGGTGCTGTTCCAGGGACCAGGGAGCGACAAAACTCACACATGCCCACCGTGCCC
AGCACCTGAACTCCTGGGGGGACCGTCAGTCTTCCTCTTCCCCCCAAAACCCAAGGACACCCTCATGATC
TCCCGGACCCCTGAGGTCACATGCGTGGTGGTGGACGTGAGCCACGAAGACCCTGAGGTCAAGTTCAACT
GGTACGTGGACGGCGTGGAGGTGCATAATGCCAAGACAAAGCCGCGGGAGGAGCAGTACAACAGCACGTA
CCGTGTGGTCAGCGTCCTCACCGTCCTGCACCAGGACTGGCTGAATGGCAAGGAGTACAAGTGCAAGGTC
TCCAACAAAGCCCTCCCAGCCCCCATCGAGAAAACCATCTCCAAAGCCAAAGGGCAGCCCCGAGAACCAC
AGGTGTACACCCTGCCCCCATCCCGGGAGGAGATGACCAAGAACCAGGTCAGCCTGACCTGCCTGGTCAA
AGGCTTCTATCCCAGCGACATCGCCGTGGAGTGGGAGAGCAATGGGCAGCCGGAGAACAACTACAAGACC
ACGCCTCCCGTGCTGGACTCCGACGGCTCCTTCTTCCTCTACAGCAAGCTCACCGTGGACAAGAGCAGGT
GGCAGCAGGGGAACGTCTTCTCATGCTCCGTGATGCATGAGGGTCTGCACAACCACTACACGCAGAAGAG
CCTCTCCCTGTCTCCGGGTAAATCTAGAGGGCCCTTCGAAGGTAAGCCTATCCCTAACCCTCTCCTCGGT
CTCGATTCTACGCGTACCGGTCATCATCACCATCACCATTGAGTTTAAACCCGCTGATCAGCCTCGACTG
TGCCTTCTAAGGCCTGAGCTCGCTGATCAGCCTCGATCGAGGATCCAGACATGATAAGATACATTGATGA
GTTTGGACAAACCACAACTAGAATGCAGTGAAAAAAATGCTTTATTTGTGAAATTTGTGATGCTATTGCT
TTATTTGTAACCATTATAAGCTGCAATAAACAAGTTAACAACAACAATTGCATTCATTTTATGTTTCAGG
TTCAGGGGGAGGTGTGGGAGGTTTTTTAAAGCAAGTAAAACCTCTACAAATGTGGTATGGCTGATTATGA
TCAGTCGACCTGCAGGCATGCAAGCTTGGCGTAATCATGGTCATAGCTGTTTCCTGTGTGAAATTGTTAT
CCGCTCACAATTCCACACAACATACGAGCCGGAAGCATAAAGTGTAAAGCCTGGGGTGCCTAATGAGTGA
GCTAACTCACATTAATTGCGTTGCGCTCACTGCCCGCTTTCCAGTCGGGAAACCTGTCGTGCCAGCTGCA
TTAATGAATCGGCCAACGCGCGGGGAGAGGCGGTTTGCGTATTGGGCGCTCTTCCGCTTCCTCGCTCACT
GACTCGCTGCGCTCGGTCGTTCGGCTGCGGCGAGCGGTATCAGCTCACTCAAAGGCGGTAATACGGTTAT
CCACAGAATCAGGGGATAACGCAGGAAAGAACATGTGAGCAAAAGGCCAGCAAAAGGCCAGGAACCGTAA
AAAGGCCGCGTTGCTGGCGTTTTTCCATAGGCTCCGCCCCCCTGACGAGCATCACAAAAATCGACGCTCA
AGTCAGAGGTGGCGAAACCCGACAGGACTATAAAGATACCAGGCGTTTCCCCCTGGAAGCTCCCTCGTGC
GCTCTCCTGTTCCGACCCTGCCGCTTACCGGATACCTGTCCGCCTTTCTCCCTTCGGGAAGCGTGGCGCT
TTCTCATAGCTCACGCTGTAGGTATCTCAGTTCGGTGTAGGTCGTTCGCTCCAAGCTGGGCTGTGTGCAC
GAACCCCCCGTTCAGCCCGACCGCTGCGCCTTATCCGGTAACTATCGTCTTGAGTCCAACCCGGTAAGAC
ACGACTTATCGCCACTGGCAGCAGCCACTGGTAACAGGATTAGCAGAGCGAGGTATGTAGGCGGTGCTAC
AGAGTTCTTGAAGTGGTGGCCTAACTACGGCTACACTAGAAGAACAGTATTTGGTATCTGCGCTCTGCTG
AAGCCAGTTACCTTCGGAAAAAGAGTTGGTAGCTCTTGATCCGGCAAACAAACCACCGCTGGTAGCGGTG
GTTTTTTTGTTTGCAAGCAGCAGATTACGCGCAGAAAAAAAGGATCTCAAGAAGATCCTTTGATCTTTTC
TACGGGGTCTGACGCTCAGTGGAACGAAAACTCACGTTAAGGGATTTTGGTCATGAGATTATCAAAAAGG
ATCTTCACCTAGATCCTTTTAAATTAAAAATGAAGTTTTAAATCAATCTAAAGTATATATGAGTAAACTT
GGTCTGACAGTTACCAATGCTTAATCAGTGAGGCACCTATCTCAGCGATCTGTCTATTTCGTTCATCCAT
AGTTGCCTGACTCCCCGTCGTGTAGATAACTACGATACGGGAGGGCTTACCATCTGGCCCCAGTGCTGCA
ATGATACCGCGAGACCCACGCTCACCGGCTCCAGATTTATCAGCAATAAACCAGCCAGCCGGAAGGGCCG
AGCGCAGAAGTGGTCCTGCAACTTTATCCGCCTCCATCCAGTCTATTAATTGTTGCCGGGAAGCTAGAGT
AAGTAGTTCGCCAGTTAATAGTTTGCGCAACGTTGTTGCCATTGCTACAGGCATCGTGGTGTCACGCTCG
TCGTTTGGTATGGCTTCATTCAGCTCCGGTTCCCAACGATCAAGGCGAGTTACATGATCCCCCATGTTGT
GCAAAAAAGCGGTTAGCTCCTTCGGTCCTCCGATCGTTGTCAGAAGTAAGTTGGCCGCAGTGTTATCACT
CATGGTTATGGCAGCACTGCATAATTCTCTTACTGTCATGCCATCCGTAAGATGCTTTTCTGTGACTGGT
GAGTACTCAACCAAGTCATTCTGAGAATAGTGTATGCGGCGACCGAGTTGCTCTTGCCCGGCGTCAATAC
GGGATAATACCGCGCCACATAGCAGAACTTTAAAAGTGCTCATCATTGGAAAACGTTCTTCGGGGCGAAA
ACTCTCAAGGATCTTACCGCTGTTGAGATCCAGTTCGATGTAACCCACTCGTGCACCCAACTGATCTTCA
GCATCTTTTACTTTCACCAGCGTTTCTGGGTGAGCAAAAACAGGAAGGCAAAATGCCGCAAAAAAGGGAA
TAAGGGCGACACGGAAATGTTGAATACTCATACTCTTCCTTTTTCAATATTATTGAAGCATTTATCAGGG
TTATTGTCTCATGAGCGGATACATATTTGAATGTATTTAGAAAAATAAACAAATAGGGGTTCCGCGCACA
TTTCCCCGAAAAGTGCCACCTGACGTCTAAGAAACCATTATTATCATGACATTAACCTATAAAAATAGGC
GTATCACGAGGCCCTTTCGTCTCGCGCGTTTCGGTGATGACGGTGAAAACCTCTGACACATGCAGCTCCC
GGAGACGGTCACAGCTTGTCTGTAAGCGGATGCCGGGAGCAGACAAGCCCGTCAGGGCGCGTCAGCGGGT
GTTGGCGGGTGTCGGGGCTGGCTTAACTATGCGGCATCAGAGCAGATTGTACTGAGAGTGCACCATATGC
GGTGTGAAATACCGCACAGATGCGTAAGGAGAAAATACCGCATCAGGCGCCATTCGCCATTCAGGCTGCG
CAACTGTTGGGAAGGGCGATCGGTGCGGGCCTCTTCGCTATTACGCCAGCTGGCGAAAGGGGGATGTGCT
GCAAGGCGATTAAGTTGGGTAACGCCAGGGTTTTCCCAGTCACGACGTT
